>Addgene plasmid #228082 | (P6f)3(P14f)3-gs | addgene full sequence | sequence record 454673 | Addgene NGS Result
GACGGATCGGGAGATCTCCCGATCCCCTATGGTGCACTCTCAGTACAATCTGCTCTGATGCCGCATAGTT
AAGCCAGTATCTGCTCCCTGCTTGTGTGTTGGAGGTCGCTGAGTAGTGCGCGAGCAAAATTTAAGCTACA
ACAAGGCAAGGCTTGACCGACAATTGCATGAAGAATCTGCTTAGGGTTAGGCGTTTTGCGCTGCTTCGCG
ATGTACGGGCCAGATATACGCGTTGACATTGATTATTGACTAGTTATTAATAGTAATCAATTACGGGGTC
ATTAGTTCATAGCCCATATATGGAGTTCCGCGTTACATAACTTACGGTAAATGGCCCGCCTGGCTGACCG
CCCAACGACCCCCGCCCATTGACGTCAATAATGACGTATGTTCCCATAGTAACGCCAATAGGGACTTTCC
ATTGACGTCAATGGGTGGAGTATTTACGGTAAACTGCCCACTTGGCAGTACATCAAGTGTATCATATGCC
AAGTACGCCCCCTATTGACGTCAATGACGGTAAATGGCCCGCCTGGCATTATGCCCAGTACATGACCTTA
TGGGACTTTCCTACTTGGCAGTACATCTACGTATTAGTCATCGCTATTACCATGGTGATGCGGTTTTGGC
AGTACATCAATGGGCGTGGATAGCGGTTTGACTCACGGGGATTTCCAAGTCTCCACCACATTGACGTCAA
TGGGAGTTTGTTTTGGCACCAAAATCAACGGGACTTTCCAAAATGTCGTAACAACTCCGCCCCATTGACG
CAAATGGGCGGTAGGCGTGTACGGTGGGAGGTCTATATAAGCAGAGCTCTCTGGCTAACTAGAGAACCCA
CTGCTTACTGGCTTATCGAAATTAATACGACTCACTATAGGGAGACCCAAGCTTGGTACCGAGCTCGGAT
CCACTAGTAACGGCCGCCAGTGTGCTGGAATTCGCCACCATGGGCTCAGGCTCTGGTGGGAGCAAAAACG
CAGCCTTGAAAGAAGAAATTGCGGCTCTGGAAGAGGAGAATGCGGCCCTTGAAGAAAAAATAGCTGCACT
GAAGGCCGGTAGTGGAAGTGGGGGTTCAAAGAATGCGGCATTGAAGGAAGAGATTGCTGCCTTGGAGGAG
GAGAATGCCGCGCTCGAGGAAAAGATCGCAGCTTTGAAAGCGGGATCTGGATCAGGTGGCAGCAAAAATG
CTGCTCTGAAAGAGGAAATAGCAGCTCTGGAGGAGGAGAACGCCGCCCTCGAGGAAAAAATTGCCGCCTT
GAAAGCGGGCGGCTCTGGCGGCGGCTCCGGAGGCTCTGAAATTGCAGCTCTCGAGGAGAAGATTGCAGCC
CTGAAGCAGGAGAATGCAGCCCTGGAAGAGAAAAATGCGGCGTTGAAGGCTGGAAGTGGTAGTGGGGGAT
CCGAAATTGCTGCGTTGGAAGAGAAGATAGCGGCGCTTAAACAAGAAAATGCAGCCCTCGAAGAAAAAAA
TGCTGCACTTAAAGCGGGGTCAGGATCAGGTGGTTCAGAGATCGCCGCTCTTGAAGAGAAAATAGCCGCA
TTGAAGCAAGAGAACGCAGCCTTGGAGGAAAAAAACGCTGCGCTGAAAGCATAATCTAGAGGGCCCTATT
CTATAGTGTCACCTAAATGCTAGAGCTCGCTGATCAGCCTCGACTGTGCCTTCTAGTTGCCAGCCATCTG
TTGTTTGCCCCTCCCCCGTGCCTTCCTTGACCCTGGAAGGTGCCACTCCCACTGTCCTTTCCTAATAAAA
TGAGGAAATTGCATCGCATTGTCTGAGTAGGTGTCATTCTATTCTGGGGGGTGGGGTGGGGCAGGACAGC
AAGGGGGAGGATTGGGAAGACAATAGCAGGCATGCTGGGGATGCGGTGGGCTCTATGGCTTCTGAGGCGG
AAAGAACCAGCTGGGGCTCTAGGGGGTATCCCC
[124 nt withheld, positions 1924-2047]
C
[91 nt withheld, positions 2049-2139]
A
[49 nt withheld, positions 2141-2189]
CCTTTGACGTTGGAGTCCACGTTCTTT
[37 nt withheld, positions 2217-2253]
ACCCTATCTCGGTCTATTCTTTTGATTTATAAGGGATTTTGCCGATTTCGGCCTATTGGTTAAAAAATGA
GCTGATTTAACAAAAATTTAACGCGAATTAATTCTGTGGAATGTGTGTCAGTTAGGGTGTGGAAAGTCCC
CAGGCTCCCCAGCAGGCAGAAGTATGCAAAGCATGCATCTCAATTAGTCAGCAACCAGGTGTGGAAAGTC
CCCAGGCTCCCCAGCAGGCAGAAGTATGCAAAGCATGCATCTCAATTAGTCAGCAACCATAGTCCCGCCC
CTAACTCCGCCCATCCCGCCCCTAACTCCGCCCAGTTCCGCCCATTCTCCGCCCCATGGCTGACTAATTT
TTTTTATTTATGCAGAGGCCGAGGCCGCCTCTGCCTCTGAGCTATTCCAGAAGTAGTGAGGAGGCTTTTT
TGGAGGCCTAGGCTTTTGCAAAAAGCTCCCGGGAGCTTGTATATCCATTTTCGGATCTGATCAAGAGACA
GGATGAGGATCGTTTCGCATGATTGAACAAGATGGATTGCACGCAGGTTCTCCGGCCGCTTGGGTGGAGA
GGCTATTCGGCTATGACTGGGCACAACAGACAATCGGCTGCTCTGATGCCGCCGTGTTCCGGCTGTCAGC
GCAGGGGCGCCCGGTTCTTTTTGTCAAGACCGACCTGTCCGGTGCCCTGAATGAACTGCAGGACGAGGCA
GCGCGGCTATCGTGGCTGGCCACGACGGGCGTTCCTTGCGCAGCTGTGCTCGACGTTGTCACTGAAGCGG
GAAGGGACTGGCTGCTATTGGGCGAAGTGCCGGGGCAGGATCTCCTGTCATCTCACCTTGCTCCTGCCGA
GAAAGTATCCATCATGGCTGATGCAATGCGGCGGCTGCATACGCTTGATCCGGCTACCTGCCCATTCGAC
CACCAAGCGAAACATCGCATCGAGCGAGCACGTACTCGGATGGAAGCCGGTCTTGTCGATCAGGATGATC
TGGACGAAGAGCATCAGGGGCTCGCGCCAGCCGAACTGTTCGCCAGGCTCAAGGCGCGCATGCCCGACGG
CGAGGATCTCGTCGTGACCCATGGCGATGCCTGCTTGCCGAATATCATGGTGGAAAATGGCCGCTTTTCT
GGATTCATCGACTGTGGCCGGCTGGGTGTGGCGGACCGCTATCAGGACATAGCGTTGGCTACCCGTGATA
TTGCTGAAGAGCTTGGCGGCGAATGGGCTGACCGCTTCCTCGTGCTTTACGGTATCGCCGCTCCCGATTC
GCAGCGCATCGCCTTCTATCGCCTTCTTGACGAGTTCTTCTGAGCGGGACTCTGGGGTTCGAAATGACCG
ACCAAGCGACGCCCAACCTGCCATCACGAGATTTCGATTCCACCGCCGCCTTCTATGAAAGGTTGGGCTT
CGGAATCGTTTTCCGGGACGCCGGCTGGATGATCCTCCAGCGCGGGGATCTCATGCTGGAGTTCTTCGCC
CACCCCAACTTGTTTATTGCAGCTTATAATGGTTACAAATAAAGCAATAGCATCACAAATTTCACAAATA
AAGCATTTTTTTCACTGCATTCTAGTTGTGGTTTGTCCAAACTCATCAATGTATCTTATCATGTCTGTAT
ACCGTCGACCTCTAGCTAGAGCTTGGCGTAATCATGGTCATAGCTGTTTCCTGTGTGAAATTGTTATCCG
CTCACAATTCCACACAACATACGAGCCGGAAGCATAAAGTGTAAAGCCTGGGGTGCCTAATGAGTGAGCT
AACTCACATTAATTGCGTTGCGCTCACTGCCCGCTTTCCAGTCGGGAAACCTGTCGTGCCAGCTGCATTA
ATGAATCGGCCAACGCGCGGGGAGAGGCGGTTTGCGTATTGGGCGCTCTTCCGCTTCCTCGCTCACTGAC
TCGCTGCGCTCGGTCGTTCGGCTGCGGCGAGCGGTATCAGCTCACTCAAAGGCGGTAATACGGTTATCCA
CAGAATCAGGGGATAACGCAGGAAAGAACATGTGAGCAAAAGGCCAGCAAAAGGCCAGGAACCGTAAAAA
GGCCGCGTTGCTGGCGTTTTTCCATAGGCTCCGCCCCCCTGACGAGCATCACAAAAATCGACGCTCAAGT
CAGAGGTGGCGAAACCCGACAGGACTATAAAGATACCAGGCGTTTCCCCCTGGAAGCTCCCTCGTGCGCT
CTCCTGTTCCGACCCTGCCGCTTACCGGATACCTGTCCGCCTTTCTCCCTTCGGGAAGCGTGGCGCTTTC
TCATAGCTCACGCTGTAGGTATCTCAGTTCGGTGTAGGTCGTTCGCTCCAAGCTGGGCTGTGTGCACGAA
CCCCCCGTTCAGCCCGACCGCTGCGCCTTATCCGGTAACTATCGTCTTGAGTCCAACCCGGTAAGACACG
ACTTATCGCCACTGGCAGCAGCCACTGGTAACAGGATTAGCAGAGCGAGGTATGTAGGCGGTGCTACAGA
GTTCTTGAAGTGGTGGCCTAACTACGGCTACACTAGAAGAACAGTATTTGGTATCTGCGCTCTGCTGAAG
CCAGTTACCTTCGGAAAAAGAGTTGGTAGCTCTTGATCCGGCAAACAAACCACCGCTGGTAGCGGTGGTT
TTTTTGTTTGCAAGCAGCAGATTACGCGCAGAAAAAAAGGATCTCAAGAAGATCCTTTGATCTTTTCTAC
GGGGTCTGACGCTCAGTGGAACGAAAACTCACGTTAAGGGATTTTGGTCATGAGATTATCAAAAAGGATC
TTCACCTAGATCCTTTTAAATTAAAAATGAAGTTTTAAATCAATCTAAAGTATATATGAGTAAACTTGGT
CTGACAGTTACCAATGCTTAATCAGTGAGGCACCTATCTCAGCGATCTGTCTATTTCGTTCATCCATAGT
TGCCTGACTCCCCGTCGTGTAGATAACTACGATACGGGAGGGCTTACCATCTGGCCCCAGTGCTGCAATG
ATACCGCGAGACCCACGCTCACCGGCTCCAGATTTATCAGCAATAAACCAGCCAGCCGGAAGGGCCGAGC
GCAGAAGTGGTCCTGCAACTTTATCCGCCTCCATCCAGTCTATTAATTGTTGCCGGGAAGCTAGAGTAAG
TAGTTCGCCAGTTAATAGTTTGCGCAACGTTGTTGCCATTGCTACAGGCATCGTGGTGTCACGCTCGTCG
TTTGGTATGGCTTCATTCAGCTCCGGTTCCCAACGATCAAGGCGAGTTACATGATCCCCCATGTTGTGCA
AAAAAGCGGTTAGCTCCTTCGGTCCTCCGATCGTTGTCAGAAGTAAGTTGGCCGCAGTGTTATCACTCAT
GGTTATGGCAGCACTGCATAATTCTCTTACTGTCATGCCATCCGTAAGATGCTTTTCTGTGACTGGTGAG
TACTCAACCAAGTCATTCTGAGAATAGTGTATGCGGCGACCGAGTTGCTCTTGCCCGGCGTCAATACGGG
ATAATACCGCGCCACATAGCAGAACTTTAAAAGTGCTCATCATTGGAAAACGTTCTTCGGGGCGAAAACT
CTCAAGGATCTTACCGCTGTTGAGATCCAGTTCGATGTAACCCACTCGTGCACCCAACTGATCTTCAGCA
TCTTTTACTTTCACCAGCGTTTCTGGGTGAGCAAAAACAGGAAGGCAAAATGCCGCAAAAAAGGGAATAA
GGGCGACACGGAAATGTTGAATACTCATACTCTTCCTTTTTCAATATTATTGAAGCATTTATCAGGGTTA
TTGTCTCATGAGCGGATACATATTTGAATGTATTTAGAAAAATAAACAAATAGGGGTTCCGCGCACATTT
CCCCGAAAAGTGCCACCTGACGTC
Features (pLannotate 1.2.2; 20 found; start..end, strand, type, name):
     28..80      -  misc_feature   bom (fragment): basis of mobility region from pBR322
    235..614     +  enhancer       CMV enhancer: human cytomegalovirus immediate early enhancer
    767..818     +  promoter       CMVd2 promoter: truncated human cytomegalovirus (CMV) immediate early promoter that yields moderately reduced expression relative to the full-length promoter
    814..847     +  LTR            5' LTR (truncated) (fragment): truncated 5' long terminal repeat (LTR) from HIV-1
    863..881     +  promoter       T7 promoter: promoter for bacteriophage T7 RNA polymerase
   1610..1628    -  promoter       SP6 promoter: promoter for bacteriophage SP6 RNA polymerase
   1654..1878    +  polyA_signal   bGH poly(A) signal: bovine growth hormone polyadenylation signal
   1882..1903    +  promoter       SV40 promoter (fragment): SV40 enhancer and early promoter
   1924..2352    +  rep_origin     f1 ori (sequence partly withheld): f1 bacteriophage origin of replication; arrow indicates direction of (+) strand synthesis
   2366..2695    +  promoter       SV40 promoter: SV40 enhancer and early promoter
   2762..3553    +  CDS            neo: KKA2_KLEPN - Also known as kan, nptII. Experimental evidence at protein level: Swiss-Prot protein existence level 1. Resistance to kanamycin, neomycin, paromomycin, ribostamycin, butirosin and gentamicin B. From Klebsiella pneumoniae.
   3577..3735    +  CDS            ble (fragment): BLE_KLEPN - Experimental evidence at protein level: Swiss-Prot protein existence level 1. Binding protein with a strong affinity to the bleomycin family of antibiotics. Binds to CL990; an antimitotic-antibiotic compound. From Klebsiella pneumoniae.
   3730..3851    +  polyA_signal   SV40 poly(A) signal: SV40 polyadenylation signal
   3924..3940    -  protein_bind   lac operator: The lac repressor binds to the lac operator to inhibit transcription in E. coli. This inhibition can be relieved by adding lactose or isopropyl-β-D-thiogalactopyranoside (IPTG). lac repressor encoded by lacI
   3948..3978    -  promoter       lac promoter: promoter for the E. coli lac operon
   3993..4014    -  protein_bind   CAP binding site: CAP binding activates transcription in the presence of cAMP. E. coli catabolite activator protein
   4027..4119    -  CDS            lacI (fragment): lac repressor; lacI; The lac repressor binds to the lac operator to inhibit transcription in E. coli. This inhibition can be relieved by adding lactose or isopropyl-β-D-thiogalactopyranoside (IPTG).
   4302..4890    -  rep_origin     ori: high-copy-number ColE1/pMB1/pBR322/pUC origin of replication
   5061..5921    -  CDS            AmpR: β-lactamase; bla; confers resistance to ampicillin, carbenicillin, and related antibiotics
   5922..6026    -  promoter       AmpR promoter: bla
