[The description below was written by a language model from this plasmid's Addgene catalogue record and pLannotate feature annotations shown in this document.]
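Description:
(P6f)3(P14f)3-gs is a mammalian expression plasmid built on a pcDNA-type backbone, about 6.1 kb according to the sequenced record. It is propagated in E. coli through a high-copy ColE1/pUC origin and selected with ampicillin via the β-lactamase gene and its native promoter. The backbone also carries an f1 phage origin and an SV40 early promoter driving a neomycin/kanamycin phosphotransferase gene with an SV40 polyadenylation signal, a cassette that could in principle support G418 selection of transfected mammalian cells. Short annotated fragments (bom, ble, lacI, lac promoter/operator, a truncated HIV-1 LTR match next to the CMV promoter) appear to be backbone remnants or partial similarity hits rather than functional parts.

The expression cassette consists of the human CMV immediate-early enhancer and promoter, followed by a T7 promoter, the insert region, a reverse-oriented SP6 promoter and the bovine growth hormone polyadenylation signal. The automated annotation does not label the insert itself, which lies in the roughly 700 bp gap between the T7 and SP6 sites. According to the catalogue entry, the insert is a synthetic open reading frame assembled by Gibson cloning that encodes three repeats of the de novo designed coiled-coil segment P6f followed by three repeats of P14f, joined by short flexible linkers (the "gs" in the name presumably refers to these). The depositor notes that the sequenced plasmid lacks a 6xHis tag present in the supplied reference file, and considers this irrelevant to function.

The construct is intended for expression in mammalian cells, where multivalent coiled-coil interactions drive phase separation and the formation of liquid condensates.
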