Addgene plasmid #228082: (P6f)3(P14f)3-gs
Purpose: Mammalian expression of coiled coil segments (P6f)x3-(P14f)x3, with short flexible linkers; for phase separation and forming of liquid condensates in mammalian cells.
Depositing lab: Roman Jerala. Depositing organization: National Institute of Chemistry. Publication: Programmable de novo designed coiled coil-mediated phase separation in mammalian cells. Ramsak M, Ramirez DA, Hough LE, Shirts MR, Vidmar S, Elersic Filipic K, Anderluh G, Jerala R. Nat Commun. 2023 Dec 2;14(1):7973. doi: 10.1038/s41467-023-43742-w. PubMed 38042897.
Backbone
  Vector backbone: pcDNA
  Vector type: Mammalian Expression
Growth in bacteria
  Bacterial resistance: Ampicillin, 100 μg/mL
  Growth temperature: 37°C
  Growth strain: DH5alpha
  Copy number: High Copy
Gene/Insert
  Gene/Insert name: P6f, P14f
  Species: Synthetic
  Cloning method: Gibson Cloning
Terms and licenses: Academic/Nonprofit Terms; Industry Terms: Not Available to Industry
Depositor comments: The sequence of this plasmid differs from the depositor-provided GenBank file: missing 6xHis, not of concern for plasmid function.
How to cite: (P6f)3(P14f)3-gs was a gift from Roman Jerala (Addgene plasmid # 228082 ; http://n2t.net/addgene:228082 ; RRID:Addgene_228082)
